>Addgene plasmid #170471 | pYY_S2_400 | addgene full sequence | sequence record 339114 | Addgene NGS Result
CTCATAGCTCACGCTGTAGGTATCTCAGTTCGGTGTAGGTCGTTCGCTCCAAGCTGGGCTGTGTGCACGA
ACCCCCCGTTCAGCCCGACCGCTGCGCCTTATCCGGTAACTATCGTCTTGAGTCCAACCCGGTAAGACAC
GACTTATCGCCACTGGCAGCAGCCACTGGTAACAGGATTAGCAGAGCGAGGTATGTAGGCGGTGCTACAG
AGTTCTTGAAGTGGTGGCCTAACTACGGCTACACTAGAAGGACAGTATTTGGTATCTGCGCTCTGCTGAA
GCCAGTTACCTTCGGAAAAAGAGTTGGTAGCTCTTGATCCGGCAAACAAACCACCGCTGGTAGCGGTGGT
TTTTTTGTTTGCAAGCAGCAGATTACGCGCAGAAAAAAAGGATCTCAAGAAGATCCTTTGATCTTTTCTA
CGGGGTCTGACGCTCAGTGGAACGAAAACTCACGTTAAGGGATTTTGGTCATGAGATTATCAAAAAGGAT
CTTCACCTAGATCCTTTTAAATTAAAAATGAAGTTTTAAATCAATCTAAAGTATATATGAGTAAACTTGG
TCTGACAGTTACCAATGCTTAATCAGTGAGGCACCTATCTCAGCGATCTGTCTATTTCGTTCATCCATAG
TTGCCTGACTCCCCGTCGTGTAGATAACTACGATACGGGAGGGCTTACCATCTGGCCCCAGTGCTGCAAT
GATACCGCGAGACCCACGCTCACCGGCTCCAGATTTATCAGCAATAAACCAGCCAGCCGGAAGGGCCGAG
CGCAGAAGTGGTCCTGCAACTTTATCCGCCTCCATCCAGTCTATTAATTGTTGCCGGGAAGCTAGAGTAA
GTAGTTCGCCAGTTAATAGTTTGCGCAACGTTGTTGCCATTGCTGCAGGCATCGTGGTGTCACGCTCGTC
GTTTGGTATGGCTTCATTCAGCTCCGGTTCCCAACGATCAAGGCGAGTTACATGATCCCCCATGTTGTGC
AAAAAAGCGGTTAGCTCCTTCGGTCCTCCGATCGTTGTCAGAAGTAAGTTGGCCGCAGTGTTATCACTCA
TGGTTATGGCAGCACTGCATAATTCTCTTACTGTCATGCCATCCGTAAGATGCTTTTCTGTGACTGGTGA
GTACTCAACCAAGTCATTCTGAGAATAGTGTATGCGGCGACCGAGTTGCTCTTGCCCGGCGTCAACACGG
GATAATACCGCGCCACATAGCAGAACTTTAAAAGTGCTCATCATTGGAAAACGTTCTTCGGGGCGAAAAC
TCTCAAGGATCTTACCGCTGTTGAGATCCAGTTCGATGTAACCCACTCGTGCACCCAACTGATCTTCAGC
ATCTTTTACTTTCACCAGCGTTTCTGGGTGAGCAAAAACAGGAAGGCAAAATGCCGCAAAAAAGGGAATA
AGGGCGACACGGAAATGTTGAATACTCATACTCTTCCTTTTTCAATATTATTGAAGCATTTATCAGGGTT
ATTGTCTCATGAGCGGATACATATTTGAATGTATTTAGAAAAATAAACAAATAGGGGTTCCGCGCACATT
TCCCCGAAAAGTGCCACCTGACGTCTAAGAAACCATTATTATCATGACATTAACCTATAAAAATAGGCGT
ATCACGAGGCCCTTTCGTCTTCAAGAATTCTCATGTTTGACAGCTTATCATCGATAAGCTTTAATGCGGT
AGTTTATCACAGTTAAATTGCTAACGCAGTCAGGCACCGTGTATGAAATCTAACAATGCGCTCATCGTCA
TCCTCGGCACCGTCACCCTGGATGCTGTAGGCATAGGCTTGGTTATGCCGGTACTGCCGGGCCTCTTGCG
GGATATCGTCCATTCCGACAGCATCGCCAGTCACTATGGCGTGCTGCTAGCGCTATATGCGTTGATGCAA
TTTCTATGCGCACCCGTTCTCGGAGCACTGTCCGACCGCTTTGGCCGCCGCCCAGTCCTGCTCGCTTCGC
TACTTGGAGCCACTATCGACTACGCGATCATGGCGACCACACCCGTCCTGTGGATCCTCTACGCCGGACG
CATCGTGGCCGGCATCACCGGCGCCACAGGTGCGGTTGCTGGCGCCTATATCGCCGACATCACCGATGGG
GAAGATCGGGCTCGCCACTTCGGGCTCATGAGCGCTTGTTTCGGCGTGGGTATGGTGGCAGGCCCCGTGG
CCGGGGGACTGTTGGGCGCCATCTCCTTGCATGCACCATTCCTTGCGGCGGCGGTGCTCAACGGCCTCAA
CCTACTACTGGGCTGCTTCCTAATGCAGGAGTCGCATAAGGGAGAGCGTCGACCGATGCCCTTGAGAGCC
TTCAACCCAGTCAGCTCCTTCCGGTGGGCGCGGGGCATGACTATCGTCGCCGCACTTATGACTGTCTTCT
TTATCATGCAACTCGTAGGACAGGTGCCGGCAGCGCTCTGGGTCATTTTCGGCGAGGACCGCTTTCGCTG
GAGCGCGACGATGATCGGCCTGTCGCTTGCGGTATTCGGAATCTTGCACGCCCTCGCTCAAGCCTTCGTC
ACTGGTCCCGCCACCAAACGTTTCGGCGAGAAGCAGGCCATTATCGCCGGCATGGCGGCCGACGCGCTGG
GCTACGTCTTGCTGGCGTTCGCGACGCGAGGCTGGATGGCCTTCCCCATTATGATTCTTCTCGCTTCCGG
CGGCATCGGGATGCCCGCGTTGCAGGCCATGCTGTCCAGGCAGGTAGATGACGACCATCAGGGACAGCTT
CAAGGATCGCTCGCGGCTCTTACCAGCCTAACTTCGATCATTGGACCGCTGATCGTCACGGCGATTTATG
CCGCCTCGGCGAGCACATGGAACGGGTTGGCATGGATTGTAGGCGCCGCCCTATACCTTGTCTGCCTCCC
CGCGTTGCGTCGCGGTGCATGGAGCCGGGCCACCTCGACCTGAATGGAAGCCGGCGGCACCTCGCTAACG
GATTCACCACTCCAAGAATTGGAGCCAATCAATTCTTGCGGAGAACTGTGAATGCGCAAACCAACCCTTG
GCAGAACATATCCATCGCGTCCGCCATCTCCAGCAGCCGCACGCGGCGCATCTCGGGCAGCGTTGGGTCC
TGGCCACGGGTGCGCATGATCGTGCTCCTGTCGTTGAGGACCCGGCTAGGCTGGCGGGGTTGCCTTACTG
GTTAGCAGAATGAATCACCGATACGCGAGCGAACGTGAAGCGACTGCTGCTGCAAAACGTCTGCGACCTG
AGCAACAACATGAATGGTCTTCGGTTTCCGTGTTTCGTAAAGTCTGGAAACGCGGAAGTCAGCGCCCTGC
ACCATTATGTTCCGGATCTGCATCGCAGGATGCTGCTGGCTACCCTGTGGAACACCTACATCTGTATTAA
CGAAGCGCTGGCATTGACCCTGAGTGATTTTTCTCTGGTCCCGCCGCATCCATACCGCCAGTTGTTTACC
CTCACAACGTTCCAGTAACCGGGCATGTTCATCATCAGTAACCCGTATCGTGAGCATCCTCTCTCGTTTC
ATCGGTATCATTACCCCCATGAACAGAAATCCCCCTTACACGGAGGCATCAGTGACCAAACAGGAAAAAA
CCGCCCTTAACATGGCCCGCTTTATCAGAAGCCAGACATTAACGCTTCTGGAGAAACTCAACGAGCTGGA
CGCGGATGAACAGGCAGACATCTGTGAATCGCTTCACGACCACGCTGATGAGCTTTACCGCAGCTGCCTC
GCGCGTTTCGGTGATGACGGTGAAAACCTCTGACACATGCAGCTCCCGGAGACGGTCACAGCTTGTCTGT
AAGCGGATGCCGGGAGCAGACAAGCCCGTCAGGGCGCGTCAGCGGGTGTTGGCAGGTGTCGGGGCGCAGC
CATGACCCAGTCACCCCATGGTGCAGTATGAAGGCGGCGGAGCCGACACCATGGGGTGACTGGGTCATGG
CTACGCCCCGACACCACGGCCACCGATATTATTTGCCCGATGTACGCGCGCGTGGATGAAGACCAGCCCT
TCCCGGCTTTATCAAAAAGAGTATTGACTTAAAGTCTAACCTATAGGATACTTACAGCGATGGAGAGGTG
TGGTAACCAGAAGATAAGATGGCTTTCGCTACCTGGAGAGACGCGCCCGCTGATCCTTTGCGAATACGCC
CACGCGATGGGTAACAGTCTTGGCGGTTTCGCTAAATACTGGCAGGCGTTTCGTCAGTATCCCCGTTTAC
AGGGCGGCTTCGTCTGGGACTGGGTGGATCAGTCGCTGATTAAATATGATGAAAACGGCAACCCGTGGTA
CCGGCTTACGGCGGTGATTTTGGCGATACGCCGAACGAATTGTGAGCGCTCACAATTATCGCCAGTTCTG
TATGAACGGTCTGGTCTTTGCCGACCGCACGCCGCATCCAGCGCTGACGGAAGCAAAACACCAGCAGCAG
TTTTTCCAGTTCCGTTTATCCGGGCAAACCATCGAAGTGACCAGCGAATACCTGTTCCGTCATAGCGATA
ACGAGCTCCTGCACTGGATGGTGGCGCTGGATGGTAAGCCGCTGGCAAGCGGTGAAGTGCCTCTGGATGT
CGCTCCACAAGGTAAACAGTTGATTGAACTGCCTGAACTACCGCAGCCGGAGAGCGCCGGGCAACTCTGG
CTCACAGTACGCGTAGTGCAACCGAACGCGACCGCATGGTCAGAAGCCGGGCACATCAGCGCCTGGCAGC
AGTGGCGTCTGGCGGAAAATTGTAGCGAGTAACAACCAAACCTCAGTGTGACGCTCCCCGCCGCGTCCCA
CGCCATCCCGCATCTGACCACCAGCGAAATGGATTTTGCACTCGAGCTGGGTAATAAGCGTTGGCAATTT
AACCGCCAGTCAGGCTTTCTTTCACAGATGTGGATTGGCGATAAAAAACAACTGCTGACGCCGCTGCGCG
ATCAGTTCACCCGTGCACCGCTGGATAACGACATTGGCGTAAGTGAAGCGACCCGCATTGACCCTAACGC
CTGGGTCGAACGCTGGAAGGCGGCGGGCCATTACCAGGCCGAAGCAGCGTTGTTGCAGTGCACGGCAGAT
ACACTTGCTGATGCGGTGCTGATTACGACCGCTCACGCGTGGCAGCATCAGGGGAAAACCTTATTTATCA
GCCGGAAAACCTACCGGATTGATGGTAGTGGTCAAATGGCGATTACCGTTGATGTTGAAGTGGCGAGCGA
TACACCGCATCCGGCGCGGATTGGCCTGAACTGCCAGCTGGCGCAGGTAGCAGAGCGGGTAAACTGGCTC
GGATTAGCGGCCGCAAGAAAACTATCCTGACCGCCTTACTGCCGCCTGTTTTGACCGCTGGGATCTGCTG
TAACAGAGCATTAGCGCAAGGTGATTTTTGTCTTCTTGCGCTAATTTTTTCCATTGTCTAGAGTAGCGAT
AGCGGAGTGTATACTGGCTTAACTATGCGGCATCAGAGCAGATTGTACTGAGAGTGCACCATATGCGGTG
TGAAATACCGCACAGATGCGTAAGGAGAAAATACCGCATCAGGCGCTCTTCCGCTTCCTCGCTCACTGAC
TCGCTGCGCTCGGTCGTTCGGCTGCGGCGAGCGGTATCAGCTCACTCAAAGGCGGTAATACGGTTATCCA
CAGAATCAGGGGATAACGCAGGAAAGAACATGTGAGCAAAAGGCCAGCAAAAGGCCAGGAACCGTAAAAA
GGCCGCGTTGCTGGCGTTTTTCCATAGGCTCCGCCCCCCTGACGAGCATCACAAAAATCGACGCTCAAGT
CAGAGGTGGCGAAACCCGACAGGACTATAAAGATACCAGGCGTTTCCCCCTGGAAGCTCCCTCGTGCGCT
CTCCTGTTCCGACCCTGCCGCTTACCGGATACCTGTCCGCCTTTCTCCCTTCGGGAAGCGTGGCGCTTT
Features (pLannotate 1.2.2; 12 found; start..end, strand, type, name):
    569..1429    -  CDS            AmpR: β-lactamase; bla; confers resistance to ampicillin, carbenicillin, and related antibiotics
   1430..1534    -  promoter       AmpR promoter: bla
   1647..1675    +  promoter       tet promoter: E. coli promoter for tetracycline efflux protein gene
   1723..2913    +  CDS            TcR: tetracycline efflux protein; tet; confers resistance to tetracycline
   3155..3535    -  CDS            YPB1_ECOLX: Protein predicted: Swiss-Prot protein existence level 4. From Escherichia coli.
   3552..3743    +  CDS            rop: Rop protein, which maintains plasmids at low copy number; rop
   3845..3864    +  misc_feature   bom (fragment): basis of mobility region from pBR322
   3906..3922    -  misc_feature   bom (fragment): basis of mobility region from pBR322
   4079..5318    +  CDS            lacZ (fragment): β-galactosidase; lacZ
   5313..5369    +  CDS            YDH2_PLAFS (fragment): Protein predicted: Swiss-Prot protein existence level 4. From Plasmodium falciparum (isolate fcm17 / Senegal).
   5383..5503    +  misc_feature   bom (fragment): basis of mobility region from pBR322
   5689..398     -  rep_origin     ori (across the origin): high-copy-number ColE1/pMB1/pBR322/pUC origin of replication
