[The description below was written by a language model from this plasmid's Addgene catalogue record and pLannotate feature annotations shown in this document.]
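Description:
pYY_S2_400 is a 5,879-nt bacterial plasmid built on the pBR322 backbone and intended as a source of DNA template rather than as a protein expression vector. Its stated purpose is to allow amplification of a transcription template that carries LacI operator sites. It replicates in E. coli from the ColE1/pMB1-type origin and retains both pBR322 selection markers: the β-lactamase gene with its own promoter (ampicillin resistance) and the tetracycline efflux gene with the tet promoter. The rop gene, which normally moderates copy number, is annotated as present, although the catalogue lists the plasmid as high copy. The bom (basis of mobility) region appears only as separated fragments on either side of the insert, which suggests that the Gibson-assembled insert was placed within this part of the backbone.

According to the catalogue, the synthetic insert combines the T7A1 promoter, a strong phage promoter recognised by E. coli RNA polymerase, with two lac operators, Os (generally the symmetric, high-affinity operator) and O2. It also includes the lambda t1 terminator, all set within a lacZ fragment, and the two operators are 400 base pairs apart. The automated feature table detects only the roughly 1.2 kb lacZ fragment in this region. The promoter, operators and terminator are not individually annotated, so their positions and order cannot be confirmed from the table. A short adjacent hit to a predicted Plasmodium protein is most likely a spurious match.

Two operators at a defined spacing would allow LacI to bind or bridge the sites. This makes the template suited to in vitro studies of how LacI binding or looping affects transcription between promoter and terminator, although the record does not give the specific experiments.
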