Addgene plasmid #170471: pYY_S2_400
Purpose: To amplify transcription template containing LacI operators
Depositing lab: Laura Finzi. Depositing organization: Emory University.
Backbone
  Vector backbone: pBR322
  Vector type: Bacterial Expression
Growth in bacteria
  Bacterial resistance: Ampicillin and Tetracycline, 100 & 10 μg/mL
  Growth temperature: 37°C
  Growth strain: DH5alpha
  Copy number: High Copy
Gene/Insert
  Gene/Insert name: T7A1, Os, O2, Lambda t1 in lacZ fragment
  Species: Synthetic
  Promoter: T7A1
  Cloning method: Gibson Cloning
Terms and licenses: Academic/Nonprofit Terms; Industry Terms: Not Available to Industry
Depositor comments: LacI operators separated by 400 base pairs.
How to cite: pYY_S2_400 was a gift from Laura Finzi (Addgene plasmid # 170471 ; http://n2t.net/addgene:170471 ; RRID:Addgene_170471)
